Addgene plasmid #92308: mycBioID2-13X Linker-MCS
Purpose: (Empty Backbone) To fuse your protein of interest to the C-terminus of BioID2 and use in proximity-dependent biotin identification (BioID); MCS and a 25nm GS linker are present downstream of BioID2 and myc tags.
Depositing lab: Kyle Roux. Depositing organization: Sanford Research. Publication: An improved smaller biotin ligase for BioID proximity labeling. Kim DI, Jensen SC, Noble KA, Kc B, Roux KH, Motamedchaboki K, Roux KJ. Mol Biol Cell. 2016 Feb 24. pii: mbc.E15-12-0844. 10.1091/mbc.E15-12-0844 PubMed 26912792.
Backbone
  Vector backbone: pcDNA3.1
  Backbone manufacturer: Thermo Fisher Scientific
  Backbone size (bp): 6387
  Vector type: Mammalian Expression
  Promoter: CMV
  Selectable markers: Neomycin (select with G418)
  Tag / fusion protein: Myc (N terminal on backbone); Humanized A. aeolicus BioID2 with R40G (N terminal on backbone)
Growth in bacteria
  Bacterial resistance: Ampicillin, 100 μg/mL
  Growth temperature: 37°C
  Growth strain: DH5alpha
  Copy number: Unknown
Gene/Insert
  Cloning method: Restriction Enzyme
  Sequencing primers: 5′ CMV-F; 3′ BGH-rev
Terms and licenses: Academic/Nonprofit Terms; Industry Terms: Not Available to Industry
How to cite: mycBioID2-13X Linker-MCS was a gift from Kyle Roux (Addgene plasmid # 92308 ; http://n2t.net/addgene:92308 ; RRID:Addgene_92308)
