[The description below was written by a language model from this plasmid's Addgene catalogue record and pLannotate feature annotations shown in this document.]
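Description:
mycBioID2-13X Linker-MCS is an empty mammalian expression backbone built on pcDNA3.1, designed for making N-terminal BioID2 fusions for proximity-dependent biotin identification. It is propagated in E. coli through a high-copy ColE1/pUC-type origin with ampicillin selection (AmpR under its own bla promoter). It also carries an f1 origin for single-stranded DNA production. For selecting stably transfected mammalian cells, an SV40 early promoter drives the neomycin phosphotransferase gene, terminated by an SV40 poly(A) signal, conferring G418 resistance.

The expression cassette consists of the CMV immediate-early enhancer and promoter, followed by a T7 promoter and then the BioID2 coding sequence. BioID2 is a humanized, promiscuous R40G mutant of the Aquifex aeolicus biotin ligase. According to the catalogue entry, a myc epitope tag accompanies BioID2 at the N-terminal end. Downstream lie a 13X glycine-serine linker, described as about 25 nm long, and a multiple cloning site. These three elements are not individually annotated in the feature table, although the unannotated stretch between the end of the BioID2 ORF and the bGH poly(A) signal is where the linker and MCS would sit. A gene of interest is inserted by restriction cloning into the MCS, so that the protein is fused to the C-terminus of myc-BioID2 through the extended flexible linker, and the transcript is terminated by the bGH polyadenylation signal.

When expressed in cells supplied with biotin, the ligase biotinylates nearby proteins, which can then be captured and identified. The myc tag allows detection of the fusion. Several short annotated fragments (ble, lacI, an HIV-1 LTR and bom) appear to be partial sequence matches rather than functional elements.
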