Features (pLannotate 1.2.2; 20 found; start..end, strand, type, name):
      6..230     +  polyA_signal   bGH poly(A) signal: bovine growth hormone polyadenylation signal
    234..255     +  promoter       SV40 promoter (fragment): SV40 enhancer and early promoter
    276..704     +  rep_origin     f1 ori (sequence partly withheld): f1 bacteriophage origin of replication; arrow indicates direction of (+) strand synthesis
    718..1047    +  promoter       SV40 promoter: SV40 enhancer and early promoter
   1114..1905    +  CDS            neo: KKA2_KLEPN - Also known as kan, nptII. Experimental evidence at protein level: Swiss-Prot protein existence level 1. Resistance to kanamycin, neomycin, paromomycin, ribostamycin, butirosin and gentamicin B. From Klebsiella pneumoniae.
   1929..2087    +  CDS            ble (fragment): BLE_KLEPN - Experimental evidence at protein level: Swiss-Prot protein existence level 1. Binding protein with a strong affinity to the bleomycin family of antibiotics. Binds to CL990; an antimitotic-antibiotic compound. From Klebsiella pneumoniae.
   2082..2203    +  polyA_signal   SV40 poly(A) signal: SV40 polyadenylation signal
   2276..2292    -  protein_bind   lac operator: The lac repressor binds to the lac operator to inhibit transcription in E. coli. This inhibition can be relieved by adding lactose or isopropyl-β-D-thiogalactopyranoside (IPTG). lac repressor encoded by lacI
   2300..2330    -  promoter       lac promoter: promoter for the E. coli lac operon
   2345..2366    -  protein_bind   CAP binding site: CAP binding activates transcription in the presence of cAMP. E. coli catabolite activator protein
   2379..2471    -  CDS            lacI (fragment): lac repressor; lacI; The lac repressor binds to the lac operator to inhibit transcription in E. coli. This inhibition can be relieved by adding lactose or isopropyl-β-D-thiogalactopyranoside (IPTG).
   2654..3242    -  rep_origin     ori: high-copy-number ColE1/pMB1/pBR322/pUC origin of replication
   3413..4273    -  CDS            AmpR: β-lactamase; bla; confers resistance to ampicillin, carbenicillin, and related antibiotics
   4274..4378    -  promoter       AmpR promoter: bla
   4437..4489    -  misc_feature   bom (fragment): basis of mobility region from pBR322
   4644..5023    +  enhancer       CMV enhancer: human cytomegalovirus immediate early enhancer
   5024..5227    +  promoter       CMV promoter: human cytomegalovirus (CMV) immediate early promoter
   5223..5256    +  LTR            5' LTR (truncated) (fragment): truncated 5' long terminal repeat (LTR) from HIV-1
   5272..5290    +  promoter       T7 promoter: promoter for bacteriophage T7 RNA polymerase
   5350..6045    +  CDS            BioID2: promiscuous R40G mutant of a biotin protein ligase from Aquifex aeolicus (Kim et al., 2016)
>Addgene plasmid #92308 | mycBioID2-13X Linker-MCS | addgene full sequence | sequence record 216421 | Addgene NGS Result
CTCGACTGTGCCTTCTAGTTGCCAGCCATCTGTTGTTTGCCCCTCCCCCGTGCCTTCCTTGACCCTGGAA
GGTGCCACTCCCACTGTCCTTTCCTAATAAAATGAGGAAATTGCATCGCATTGTCTGAGTAGGTGTCATT
CTATTCTGGGGGGTGGGGTGGGGCAGGACAGCAAGGGGGAGGATTGGGAAGACAATAGCAGGCATGCTGG
GGATGCGGTGGGCTCTATGGCTTCTGAGGCGGAAAGAACCAGCTGGGGCTCTAGGGGGTATCCCC
[124 nt withheld, positions 276-399]
C
[91 nt withheld, positions 401-491]
A
[49 nt withheld, positions 493-541]
CCTTTGACGTTGGAGTCCACGTTCTTT
[37 nt withheld, positions 569-605]
ACCCTATCTCGGTCTATTCTTTTGATTTATAAGGGATTTTGCCGATTTCGGCCTATTGGTTAAAAAATGA
GCTGATTTAACAAAAATTTAACGCGAATTAATTCTGTGGAATGTGTGTCAGTTAGGGTGTGGAAAGTCCC
CAGGCTCCCCAGCAGGCAGAAGTATGCAAAGCATGCATCTCAATTAGTCAGCAACCAGGTGTGGAAAGTC
CCCAGGCTCCCCAGCAGGCAGAAGTATGCAAAGCATGCATCTCAATTAGTCAGCAACCATAGTCCCGCCC
CTAACTCCGCCCATCCCGCCCCTAACTCCGCCCAGTTCCGCCCATTCTCCGCCCCATGGCTGACTAATTT
TTTTTATTTATGCAGAGGCCGAGGCCGCCTCTGCCTCTGAGCTATTCCAGAAGTAGTGAGGAGGCTTTTT
TGGAGGCCTAGGCTTTTGCAAAAAGCTCCCGGGAGCTTGTATATCCATTTTCGGATCTGATCAAGAGACA
GGATGAGGATCGTTTCGCATGATTGAACAAGATGGATTGCACGCAGGTTCTCCGGCCGCTTGGGTGGAGA
GGCTATTCGGCTATGACTGGGCACAACAGACAATCGGCTGCTCTGATGCCGCCGTGTTCCGGCTGTCAGC
GCAGGGGCGCCCGGTTCTTTTTGTCAAGACCGACCTGTCCGGTGCCCTGAATGAACTGCAGGACGAGGCA
GCGCGGCTATCGTGGCTGGCCACGACGGGCGTTCCTTGCGCAGCTGTGCTCGACGTTGTCACTGAAGCGG
GAAGGGACTGGCTGCTATTGGGCGAAGTGCCGGGGCAGGATCTCCTGTCATCTCACCTTGCTCCTGCCGA
GAAAGTATCCATCATGGCTGATGCAATGCGGCGGCTGCATACGCTTGATCCGGCTACCTGCCCATTCGAC
CACCAAGCGAAACATCGCATCGAGCGAGCACGTACTCGGATGGAAGCCGGTCTTGTCGATCAGGATGATC
TGGACGAAGAGCATCAGGGGCTCGCGCCAGCCGAACTGTTCGCCAGGCTCAAGGCGCGCATGCCCGACGG
CGAGGATCTCGTCGTGACCCATGGCGATGCCTGCTTGCCGAATATCATGGTGGAAAATGGCCGCTTTTCT
GGATTCATCGACTGTGGCCGGCTGGGTGTGGCGGACCGCTATCAGGACATAGCGTTGGCTACCCGTGATA
TTGCTGAAGAGCTTGGCGGCGAATGGGCTGACCGCTTCCTCGTGCTTTACGGTATCGCCGCTCCCGATTC
GCAGCGCATCGCCTTCTATCGCCTTCTTGACGAGTTCTTCTGAGCGGGACTCTGGGGTTCGAAATGACCG
ACCAAGCGACGCCCAACCTGCCATCACGAGATTTCGATTCCACCGCCGCCTTCTATGAAAGGTTGGGCTT
CGGAATCGTTTTCCGGGACGCCGGCTGGATGATCCTCCAGCGCGGGGATCTCATGCTGGAGTTCTTCGCC
CACCCCAACTTGTTTATTGCAGCTTATAATGGTTACAAATAAAGCAATAGCATCACAAATTTCACAAATA
AAGCATTTTTTTCACTGCATTCTAGTTGTGGTTTGTCCAAACTCATCAATGTATCTTATCATGTCTGTAT
ACCGTCGACCTCTAGCTAGAGCTTGGCGTAATCATGGTCATAGCTGTTTCCTGTGTGAAATTGTTATCCG
CTCACAATTCCACACAACATACGAGCCGGAAGCATAAAGTGTAAAGCCTGGGGTGCCTAATGAGTGAGCT
AACTCACATTAATTGCGTTGCGCTCACTGCCCGCTTTCCAGTCGGGAAACCTGTCGTGCCAGCTGCATTA
ATGAATCGGCCAACGCGCGGGGAGAGGCGGTTTGCGTATTGGGCGCTCTTCCGCTTCCTCGCTCACTGAC
TCGCTGCGCTCGGTCGTTCGGCTGCGGCGAGCGGTATCAGCTCACTCAAAGGCGGTAATACGGTTATCCA
CAGAATCAGGGGATAACGCAGGAAAGAACATGTGAGCAAAAGGCCAGCAAAAGGCCAGGAACCGTAAAAA
GGCCGCGTTGCTGGCGTTTTTCCATAGGCTCCGCCCCCCTGACGAGCATCACAAAAATCGACGCTCAAGT
CAGAGGTGGCGAAACCCGACAGGACTATAAAGATACCAGGCGTTTCCCCCTGGAAGCTCCCTCGTGCGCT
CTCCTGTTCCGACCCTGCCGCTTACCGGATACCTGTCCGCCTTTCTCCCTTCGGGAAGCGTGGCGCTTTC
TCATAGCTCACGCTGTAGGTATCTCAGTTCGGTGTAGGTCGTTCGCTCCAAGCTGGGCTGTGTGCACGAA
CCCCCCGTTCAGCCCGACCGCTGCGCCTTATCCGGTAACTATCGTCTTGAGTCCAACCCGGTAAGACACG
ACTTATCGCCACTGGCAGCAGCCACTGGTAACAGGATTAGCAGAGCGAGGTATGTAGGCGGTGCTACAGA
GTTCTTGAAGTGGTGGCCTAACTACGGCTACACTAGAAGAACAGTATTTGGTATCTGCGCTCTGCTGAAG
CCAGTTACCTTCGGAAAAAGAGTTGGTAGCTCTTGATCCGGCAAACAAACCACCGCTGGTAGCGGTGGTT
TTTTTGTTTGCAAGCAGCAGATTACGCGCAGAAAAAAAGGATCTCAAGAAGATCCTTTGATCTTTTCTAC
GGGGTCTGACGCTCAGTGGAACGAAAACTCACGTTAAGGGATTTTGGTCATGAGATTATCAAAAAGGATC
TTCACCTAGATCCTTTTAAATTAAAAATGAAGTTTTAAATCAATCTAAAGTATATATGAGTAAACTTGGT
CTGACAGTTACCAATGCTTAATCAGTGAGGCACCTATCTCAGCGATCTGTCTATTTCGTTCATCCATAGT
TGCCTGACTCCCCGTCGTGTAGATAACTACGATACGGGAGGGCTTACCATCTGGCCCCAGTGCTGCAATG
ATACCGCGAGACCCACGCTCACCGGCTCCAGATTTATCAGCAATAAACCAGCCAGCCGGAAGGGCCGAGC
GCAGAAGTGGTCCTGCAACTTTATCCGCCTCCATCCAGTCTATTAATTGTTGCCGGGAAGCTAGAGTAAG
TAGTTCGCCAGTTAATAGTTTGCGCAACGTTGTTGCCATTGCTACAGGCATCGTGGTGTCACGCTCGTCG
TTTGGTATGGCTTCATTCAGCTCCGGTTCCCAACGATCAAGGCGAGTTACATGATCCCCCATGTTGTGCA
AAAAAGCGGTTAGCTCCTTCGGTCCTCCGATCGTTGTCAGAAGTAAGTTGGCCGCAGTGTTATCACTCAT
GGTTATGGCAGCACTGCATAATTCTCTTACTGTCATGCCATCCGTAAGATGCTTTTCTGTGACTGGTGAG
TACTCAACCAAGTCATTCTGAGAATAGTGTATGCGGCGACCGAGTTGCTCTTGCCCGGCGTCAATACGGG
ATAATACCGCGCCACATAGCAGAACTTTAAAAGTGCTCATCATTGGAAAACGTTCTTCGGGGCGAAAACT
CTCAAGGATCTTACCGCTGTTGAGATCCAGTTCGATGTAACCCACTCGTGCACCCAACTGATCTTCAGCA
TCTTTTACTTTCACCAGCGTTTCTGGGTGAGCAAAAACAGGAAGGCAAAATGCCGCAAAAAAGGGAATAA
GGGCGACACGGAAATGTTGAATACTCATACTCTTCCTTTTTCAATATTATTGAAGCATTTATCAGGGTTA
TTGTCTCATGAGCGGATACATATTTGAATGTATTTAGAAAAATAAACAAATAGGGGTTCCGCGCACATTT
CCCCGAAAAGTGCCACCTGACGTCGACGGATCGGGAGATCTCCCGATCCCCTATGGTGCACTCTCAGTAC
AATCTGCTCTGATGCCGCATAGTTAAGCCAGTATCTGCTCCCTGCTTGTGTGTTGGAGGTCGCTGAGTAG
TGCGCGAGCAAAATTTAAGCTACAACAAGGCAAGGCTTGACCGACAATTGCATGAAGAATCTGCTTAGGG
TTAGGCGTTTTGCGCTGCTTCGCGATGTACGGGCCAGATATACGCGTTGACATTGATTATTGACTAGTTA
TTAATAGTAATCAATTACGGGGTCATTAGTTCATAGCCCATATATGGAGTTCCGCGTTACATAACTTACG
GTAAATGGCCCGCCTGGCTGACCGCCCAACGACCCCCGCCCATTGACGTCAATAATGACGTATGTTCCCA
TAGTAACGCCAATAGGGACTTTCCATTGACGTCAATGGGTGGAGTATTTACGGTAAACTGCCCACTTGGC
AGTACATCAAGTGTATCATATGCCAAGTACGCCCCCTATTGACGTCAATGACGGTAAATGGCCCGCCTGG
CATTATGCCCAGTACATGACCTTATGGGACTTTCCTACTTGGCAGTACATCTACGTATTAGTCATCGCTA
TTACCATGGTGATGCGGTTTTGGCAGTACATCAATGGGCGTGGATAGCGGTTTGACTCACGGGGATTTCC
AAGTCTCCACCCCATTGACGTCAATGGGAGTTTGTTTTGGCACCAAAATCAACGGGACTTTCCAAAATGT
CGTAACAACTCCGCCCCATTGACGCAAATGGGCGGTAGGCGTGTACGGTGGGAGGTCTATATAAGCAGAG
CTCTCTGGCTAACTAGAGAACCCACTGCTTACTGGCTTATCGAAATTAATACGACTCACTATAGGGAGAC
CCAAGCTGGCTAGCCACCATGGAACAAAAACTCATCTCAGAAGAGGATCTCGACTTCAAGAACCTGATCT
GGCTGAAGGAGGTGGACAGCACCCAGGAGAGACTGAAGGAGTGGAACGTGAGCTACGGCACCGCCCTGGT
GGCCGACAGACAGACCAAGGGCAGAGGCGGCCTGGGCAGAAAGTGGCTGAGCCAGGAGGGCGGCCTGTAC
TTCAGCTTCCTGCTGAACCCCAAGGAGTTCGAGAACCTGCTGCAGCTGCCCCTGGTGCTGGGCCTGAGCG
TGAGCGAGGCCCTGGAGGAGATCACCGAGATCCCCTTCAGCCTGAAGTGGCCCAACGACGTGTACTTCCA
GGAGAAGAAGGTGAGCGGCGTGCTGTGCGAGCTGAGCAAGGACAAGCTGATCGTGGGCATCGGCATCAAC
GTGAACCAGAGAGAGATCCCCGAGGAGATCAAGGACAGAGCCACCACCCTGTACGAGATCACCGGCAAGG
ACTGGGACAGAAAGGAGGTGCTGCTGAAGGTGCTGAAGAGAATCAGCGAGAACCTGAAGAAGTTCAAGGA
GAAGAGCTTCAAGGAGTTCAAGGGCAAGATCGAGAGCAAGATGCTGTACCTGGGCGAGGAGGTGAAGCTG
CTGGGCGAGGGCAAGATCACCGGCAAGCTGGTGGGCCTGAGCGAGAAGGGCGGCGCCCTGATCCTGACCG
AGGAGGGCATCAAGGAGATCCTGAGCGGCGAGTTCAGCCTGAGAAGAAGCACCGGTTTTTCGGAATTCGG
ATCCGGTGGAGGCGGGTCTGGAGGCGGGGGTAGTGGCGGGGGTGGAAGCGGGGGTGGAGGCGGGTCGGGT
GGCGGAGGTAGCGGAGGCGGTGGAAGTGGAGGCGGTGGAAGTGGTGGAGGAGGTTCTGGTGGCGGAGGTA
GCGGTGGCGGAGGTAGCGGAGGCGGTGGAAGTGGTGGCGGAGGTAGCGGAGGCGGTGGATCGGCGCGCCG
TTTCAAGAACCTCGAGCGGCCGCCACTGTGCTGGATATCTGCAGAATTCCACCACACTGGACTAGTGGAT
CCGAGCTCGGTACCAAGCTTAAGTTTAAACCGCTGATCAGC
