>Addgene plasmid #92308 | mycBioID2-13X Linker-MCS | addgene partial sequence | sequence record 181784 | sopB-F 5'-TGAAAAGCCAGCACCCTG-3'
GCTGCTGAAGGTGCTGAAGAGAATCAGCGAGAACCTGAAGAAGTTCAAGGAGAAGAGCTTCAAGGAGTTC
AAGGGCAAGATCGAGAGCAAGATGCTGTACCTGGGCGAGGAGGTGAAGCTGCTGGGCGAGGGCAAGATCA
CCGGCAAGCTGGTGGGCCTGAGCGAGAAGGGCGGCGCCCTGATCCTGACCGAGGAGGGCATCAAGGAGAT
CCTGAGCGGCGAGTTCAGCCTGAGAAGAAGCACCGGTTTTTCGGAATTCGGATCCGGTGGAGGCGGGTCT
GGAGGCGGGGGTAGTGGCGGGGGTGGAAGCGGGGGTGGAGGCGGGTCGGGTGGCGGAGGTAGCGGAGGCG
GTGGAAGTGGAGGCGGTGGAAGTGGTGGAGGAGGTTCTGGTGGCGGAGGTAGCGGTGGCGGAGGTAGCGG
AGGCGGTGGAAGTGGTGGCGGAGGTAGCGGAGGCGGTGGATCGGCGCGCCGTTTCAAGAACCTCGAGCGG
CCGCCACTGTGCTGGATATCTGCAGAATTCCACCACACTGGACTAGTGGATCCGAGCTCGGTACCAAGCT
TAAGTTTAAACCGCTGATCAGCCTCGACTGTGCCTTCTAGTTGCCAGCCATCTGTTGTTTGCCCCTCCCC
CGTGCCTTCCTTGACCCTGGAAGGTGCCACTCCCACTGTCCTTTCCTAATAAAATGAGGAAATTGCATCG
CATTGTCTGAGTAGGTGTCATTCTATTCTGGGGGG
