>Addgene plasmid #92308 | mycBioID2-13X Linker-MCS | addgene partial sequence | sequence record 216420 | bgh_pA_d2r 5'-ACTCAGACAATGCGATGCAAtttc-3'
GTGGGAGTGGCACCTTCCAGGGTCAAGGAAGGCACGGGGGAGGGGCAAACAACAGATGGCTGGCAACTAG
AAGGCACAGTCGAGGCTGATCAGCGGTTTAAACTTAAGCTTGGTACCGAGCTCGGATCCACTAGTCCAGT
GTGGTGGAATTCTGCAGATATCCAGCACAGTGGCGGCCGCTCGAGGTTCTTGAAACGGCGCGCCGATCCA
CCGCCTCCGCTACCTCCGCCACCACTTCCACCGCCTCCGCTACCTCCGCCACCGCTACCTCCGCCACCAG
AACCTCCTCCACCACTTCCACCGCCTCCACTTCCACCGCCTCCGCTACCTCCGCCACCCGACCCGCCTCC
ACCCCCGCTTCCACCCCCGCCACTACCCCCGCCTCCAGACCCGCCTCCACCGGATCCGAATTCCGAAAAA
CCGGTGCTTCTTCTCAGGCTGAACTCGCCGCTCAGGATCTCCTTGATGCCCTCCTCGGTCAGGATCAGGG
CGCCGCCCTTCTCGCTCAGGCCCACCAGCTTGCCGGTGATCTTGCCCTCGCCCAGCAGCTTCACCTCCTC
GCCCAGGTACAGCATCTTGCTCTCGATCTTGCCCTTGAACTCCTTGAAGCTCTTCTCCTTGAACTTCTTC
AGGTTCTCGCTGATTCTCTTCAGCACCTTCAGCAGCACCTCCTTTCTGTCCCAGTCCTTGC
