>Addgene plasmid #92308 | mycBioID2-13X Linker-MCS | addgene partial sequence | sequence record 307165 | BGH-rev 5'-TAGAAGGCACAGTCGAGG-3'
AGCTCGGATCCACTAGTCCAGTGTGGTGGAATTCTGCAGATATCCAGCACAGTGGCGGCCGCTCGAGGTT
CTTGAAACGGCGCGCCGATCCACCGCCTCCGCTACCTCCGCCACCACTTCCACCGCCTCCGCTACCTCCG
CCACCGCTACCTCCGCCACCAGAACCTCCTCCACCACTTCCACCGCCTCCACTTCCACCGCCTCCGCTAC
CTCCGCCACCCGACCCGCCTCCACCCCCGCTTCCACCCCCGCCACTACCCCCGCCTCCAGACCCGCCTCC
ACCGGATCCGAATTCCGAAAAACCGGTGCTTCTTCTCAGGCTGAACTCGCCGCTCAGGATCTCCTTGATG
CCCTCCTCGGTCAGGATCAGGGCGCCGCCCTTCTCGCTCAGGCCCACCAGCTTGCCGGTGATCTTGCCCT
CGCCCAGCAGCTTCACCTCCTCGCCCAGGTACAGCATCTTGCTCTCGATCTTGCCCTTGAACTCCTTGAA
GCTCTTCTCCTTGAACTTCTTCAGGTTCTCGCTGATTCTCTTCAGCACCTTCAGCAGCACCTCCTTTCTG
TCCCAGTCCTTGCCGGTGATCTCGTACAGGGTGGTGGCTCTGTCCTTGATCTCCTCGGGGATCTCTCTCT
GGTTCACGTTGATGCCGATGCCCACGATCAGCTTGTCCTTGCTCAGCTCGCACAGCACGCCGCTCACCTT
CTTCTCCTGGAAGTACACGTCGTTGGGCCACTTCAGGCTGAAGGGGATCTCGGTGATCTCCTCCAGGGCC
TCGCTCACGCTCAGGCCCAGCACCAGGGGCAGCTGCAGCAGGTTCTCGAACTCCTTGGGGTTCAGCAGGA
AGCTGAAGTACAGGCCGCCCTCCTGGCTCAGCCACTTTCTGCCCAGGCCGCCTCTGCCCTTGGTCTGTCT
GTCGGCCACCAGG
